>Addgene plasmid #171652 | QUAS-0-T7-CcdB_ColE1 | depositor full sequence | sequence record 334977 | QUAS-0-T7-CcdB_ColE1 sequence 2445 bps
TTACCAATGCTTAATCAGTGAGGCACCTATCTCAGCGATCTGTCTATTTCGTTCATCCATAGTTGCCTGA
CTCCCCGTCGTGTAGATAACTACGATACGGGAGGGCTTACCATCTGGCCCCAGTGCTGCAATGATACCGC
GAGACCCACGCTCACCGGCTCCAGATTTATCAGCAATAAACCAGCCAGCCGGAAGGGCCGAGCGCAGAAG
TGGTCCTGCAACTTTATCCGCCTCCATCCAGTCTATTAATTGTTGCCGGGAAGCTAGAGTAAGTAGTTCG
CCAGTTAATAGTTTGCGCAACGTTGTTGCCATTGCTACAGGCATCGTGGTGTCACGCTCGTCGTTTGGTA
TGGCTTCATTCAGCTCCGGTTCCCAACGATCAAGGCGAGTTACATGATCCCCCATGTTGTGCAAAAAAGC
GGTTAGCTCCTTCGGTCCTCCGATCGTTGTCAGAAGTAAGTTGGCCGCAGTGTTATCACTCATGGTTATG
GCAGCACTGCATAATTCTCTTACTGTCATGCCATCCGTAAGATGCTTTTCTGTGACTGGTGAGTACTCAA
CCAAGTCATTCTGAGAATAGTGTATGCGGCGACCGAGTTGCTCTTGCCCGGCGTCAATACGGGATAATAC
CGCGCCACATAGCAGAACTTTAAAAGTGCTCATCATTGGAAAACGTTCTTCGGGGCGAAAACTCTCAAGG
ATCTTACCGCTGTTGAGATCCAGTTCGATGTAACCCACTCGTGCACCCAACTGATCTTCAGCATCTTTTA
CTTTCACCAGCGTTTCTGGGTGAGCAAAAACAGGAAGGCAAAATGCCGCAAAAAAGGGAATAAGGGCGAC
ACGGAAATGTTGAATACTCATACTCTTCCTTTTTCAATATTATTGAAGCATTTATCAGGGTTATTGTCTC
ATGAGCGGATACATATTTGAATGTATTTAGAAAAATAAACAAATAGGGGTTCCGCGCGCTAGCGAATTCC
GATCCCGCGAAATGGGTAATCGCTTATCCTAATACGACTCACTATAGGCCCCTCTAGAAATAATTTTGTT
TAACTTTAAGAAGGAGGAGTACATATGATTCAGTTTAAGGTTTACACCTATAAAAGAGAGAGCCGTTATC
GTCTGTTTGTGGATGTACAGAGTGATATTATTGACACGCCCGGGCGACGGATGGTGATCCCCCTGGCCAG
TGCACGTCTGCTGTCAGATAAAGTCTCCCGTGAACTTTACCCGGTGGTGCATATCGGGGATGAAAGCTGG
CGCATGATGACCACCGATATGGCCAGTGTGCCGGTCTCCGTTATCGGGGAAGAAGTGGCTGATCTCAGCC
ACCGCGAAAATGACATCAAAAACGCCATTAACCTGATGTTCTGGGGAATATCCGGACTCAGATCTCGAGC
GGCGAACGACGAAAACTACTCTGAAAACTACGCGGACGCGTCTTAAAAGCTTCTAGCATAACCCCTTGGG
GCCTCTAAACGGGTCTTGAGGGGTTTTTTGCCCGGGGGATCCCCTAGGGCGTTCGGCTGCGGCGAGCGGT
ATCAGCTCACTCAAAGGCGGTAATACGGTTATCCACAGAATCAGGGGATAACGCAGGAAAGAACATGTGA
GCAAAAGGCCAGCAAAAGGCCAGGAACCGTAAAAAGGCCGCGTTGCTGGCGTTTTTCCATAGGCTCCGCC
CCCCTGACGAGCATCACAAAAATCGACGCTCAAGTCAGAGGTGGCGAAACCCGACAGGACTATAAAGATA
CCAGGCGTTTCCCCCTGGAAGCTCCCTCGTGCGCTCTCCTGTTCCGACCCTGCCGCTTACCGGATACCTG
TCCGCCTTTCTCCCTTCGGGAAGCGTGGCGCTTTCTCAATGCTCACGCTGTAGGTATCTCAGTTCGGTGT
AGGTCGTTCGCTCCAAGCTGGGCTGTGTGCACGAACCCCCCGTTCAGCCCGACCGCTGCGCCTTATCCGG
TAACTATCGTCTTGAGTCCAACCCGGTAAGACACGACTTATCGCCACTGGCAGCAGCCACTGGTAACAGG
ATTAGCAGAGCGAGGTATGTAGGCGGTGCTACAGAGTTCTTGAAGTGGTGGCCTAACTACGGCTACACTA
GAAGGACAGTATTTGGTATCTGCGCTCTGCTGAAGCCAGTTACCTTCGGAAAAAGAGTTGGTAGCTCTTG
ATCCGGCAAACAAACCACCGCTGGTAGCGGTGGTTTTTTTGTTTGCAAGCAGCAGATTACGCGCAGAAAA
AAAGGATCTCAAGAAGATCCTTTGATCTTTTCTACGGGGTCTGACGCTCAGTGGAACGAAAACTCACGTT
AAGGGATTTTGGTCATGACTAGTGCTTGGATTCTCACCAATAAAAAACGCCCGGCGGCAACCGAGCGTTC
TGAACAAATCCAGATGGAGTTCTGAGGTCATTACTGGATCTATCAACAGGAGTCCAAGCGAGCTC
Features (pLannotate 1.2.2; 9 found; start..end, strand, type, name):
      1..861     -  CDS            AmpR: β-lactamase; bla; confers resistance to ampicillin, carbenicillin, and related antibiotics
    862..966     -  promoter       AmpR promoter: bla
   1010..1028    +  promoter       T7 promoter: promoter for bacteriophage T7 RNA polymerase
   1046..1066    +  RBS            RBS: efficient ribosome binding site from bacteriophage T7 gene 10 (Olins and Rangwala, 1989)
   1081..1381    +  CDS            ccdB (fragment): CcdB, a bacterial toxin that poisons DNA gyrase; ccdB; Plasmids containing the ccdB gene cannot be propagated in standard E. coli strains.
   1381..1400    +  misc_feature   MCS (fragment): multiple cloning site
   1453..1500    +  terminator     T7 terminator: transcription terminator for bacteriophage T7 RNA polymerase
   1664..2252    -  rep_origin     ori: high-copy-number ColE1/pMB1/pBR322/pUC origin of replication
   2340..2434    -  terminator     lambda t0 terminator: transcription terminator from phage lambda
