>Addgene plasmid #171652 | QUAS-0-T7-CcdB_ColE1 | addgene full sequence | sequence record 341149 | Addgene NGS Result
AGCTCTTACCAATGCTTAATCAGTGAGGCACCTATCTCAGCGATCTGTCTATTTCGTTCATCCATAGTTG
CCTGACTCCCCGTCGTGTAGATAACTACGATACGGGAGGGCTTACCATCTGGCCCCAGTGCTGCAATGAT
ACCGCGAGACCCACGCTCACCGGCTCCAGATTTATCAGCAATAAACCAGCCAGCCGGAAGGGCCGAGCGC
AGAAGTGGTCCTGCAACTTTATCCGCCTCCATCCAGTCTATTAATTGTTGCCGGGAAGCTAGAGTAAGTA
GTTCGCCAGTTAATAGTTTGCGCAACGTTGTTGCCATTGCTACAGGCATCGTGGTGTCACGCTCGTCGTT
TGGTATGGCTTCATTCAGCTCCGGTTCCCAACGATCAAGGCGAGTTACATGATCCCCCATGTTGTGCAAA
AAAGCGGTTAGCTCCTTCGGTCCTCCGATCGTTGTCAGAAGTAAGTTGGCCGCAGTGTTATCACTCATGG
TTATGGCAGCACTGCATAATTCTCTTACTGTCATGCCATCCGTAAGATGCTTTTCTGTGACTGGTGAGTA
CTCAACCAAGTCATTCTGAGAATAGTGTATGCGGCGACCGAGTTGCTCTTGCCCGGCGTCAATACGGGAT
AATACCGCGCCACATAGCAGAACTTTAAAAGTGCTCATCATTGGAAAACGTTCTTCGGGGCGAAAACTCT
CAAGGATCTTACCGCTGTTGAGATCCAGTTCGATGTAACCCACTCGTGCACCCAACTGATCTTCAGCATC
TTTTACTTTCACCAGCGTTTCTGGGTGAGCAAAAACAGGAAGGCAAAATGCCGCAAAAAAGGGAATAAGG
GCGACACGGAAATGTTGAATACTCATACTCTTCCTTTTTCAATATTATTGAAGCATTTATCAGGGTTATT
GTCTCATGAGCGGATACATATTTGAATGTATTTAGAAAAATAAACAAATAGGGGTTCCGCGCGCTAGCGA
ATTCCGATCCCGCGAAATGGGTAATCGCTTATCCTAATACGACTCACTATAGGCCCCTCTAGAAATAATT
TTGTTTAACTTTAAGAAGGAGGAGTACATATGATTCAGTTTAAGGTTTACACCTATAAAAGAGAGAGCCG
TTATCGTCTGTTTGTGGATGTACAGAGTGATATTATTGACACGCCCGGGCGACGGATGGTGATCCCCCTG
GCCAGTGCACGTCTGCTGTCAGATAAAGTCTCCCGTGAACTTTACCCGGTGGTGCATATCGGGGATGAAA
GCTGGCGCATGATGACCACCGATATGGCCAGTGTGCCGGTCTCCGTTATCGGGGAAGAAGTGGCTGATCT
CAGCCACCGCGAAAATGACATCAAAAACGCCATTAACCTGATGTTCTGGGGAATATCCGGACTCAGATCT
CGAGCGGCGAACGACGAAAACTACTCTGAAAACTACGCGGACGCGTCTTAAAAGCTTCTAGCATAACCCC
TTGGGGCCTCTAAACGGGTCTTGAGGGGTTTTTTGCCCGGGGGATCCCCTAGGGCGTTCGGCTGCGGCGA
GCGGTATCAGCTCACTCAAAGGCGGTAATACGGTTATCCACAGAATCAGGGGATAACGCAGGAAAGAACA
TGTGAGCAAAAGGCCAGCAAAAGGCCAGGAACCGTAAAAAGGCCGCGTTGCTGGCGTTTTTCCATAGGCT
CCGCCCCCCTGACGAGCATCACAAAAATCGACGCTCAAGTCAGAGGTGGCGAAACCCGACAGGACTATAA
AGATACCAGGCGTTTCCCCCTGGAAGCTCCCTCGTGCGCTCTCCTGTTCCGACCCTGCCGCTTACCGGAT
ACCTGTCCGCCTTTCTCCCTTCGGGAAGCGTGGCGCTTTCTCATAGCTCACGCTGTAGGTATCTCAGTTC
GGTGTAGGTCGTTCGCTCCAAGCTGGGCTGTGTGCACGAACCCCCCGTTCAGCCCGACCGCTGCGCCTTA
TCCGGTAACTATCGTCTTGAGTCCAACCCGGTAAGACACGACTTATCGCCACTGGCAGCAGCCACTGGTA
ACAGGATTAGCAGAGCGAGGTATGTAGGCGGTGCTACAGAGTTCTTGAAGTGGTGGCCTAACTACGGCTA
CACTAGAAGGACAGTATTTGGTATCTGCGCTCTGCTGAAGCCAGTTACCTTCGGAAAAAGAGTTGGTAGC
TCTTGATCCGGCAAACAAACCACCGCTGGTAGCGGTGGTTTTTTTGTTTGCAAGCAGCAGATTACGCGCA
GAAAAAAAGGATCTCAAGAAGATCCTTTGATCTTTTCTACGGGGTCTGACGCTCAGTGGAACGAAAACTC
ACGTTAAGGGATTTTGGTCATGACTAGTGCTTGGATTCTCACCAATAAAAAACGCCCGGCGGCAACCGAG
CGTTCTGAACAAATCCAGATGGAGTTCTGAGGTCATTACTGGATCTATCAACAGGAGTCCAAGCG
Features (pLannotate 1.2.2; 9 found; start..end, strand, type, name):
      6..866     -  CDS            AmpR: β-lactamase; bla; confers resistance to ampicillin, carbenicillin, and related antibiotics
    867..971     -  promoter       AmpR promoter: bla
   1015..1033    +  promoter       T7 promoter: promoter for bacteriophage T7 RNA polymerase
   1051..1071    +  RBS            RBS: efficient ribosome binding site from bacteriophage T7 gene 10 (Olins and Rangwala, 1989)
   1086..1386    +  CDS            ccdB (fragment): CcdB, a bacterial toxin that poisons DNA gyrase; ccdB; Plasmids containing the ccdB gene cannot be propagated in standard E. coli strains.
   1386..1405    +  misc_feature   MCS (fragment): multiple cloning site
   1458..1505    +  terminator     T7 terminator: transcription terminator for bacteriophage T7 RNA polymerase
   1669..2257    -  rep_origin     ori: high-copy-number ColE1/pMB1/pBR322/pUC origin of replication
   2345..2439    -  terminator     lambda t0 terminator: transcription terminator from phage lambda
