[The description below was written by a language model from this plasmid's Addgene catalogue record and pLannotate feature annotations shown in this document.]
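Description:
QUAS-0-T7-CcdB_ColE1 is a compact 2,445 bp bacterial expression plasmid derived from the QUAS-0-T7-GFP_ColE1 backbone, with the reporter replaced by a toxin gene. It replicates from a high-copy ColE1/pUC-type origin and is selected with ampicillin through a β-lactamase gene driven by its own bla promoter. A lambda t0 terminator lies next to the origin, where it presumably helps insulate the backbone elements from read-through transcription.

The expression cassette consists of a T7 promoter, the strong ribosome binding site from phage T7 gene 10, the CcdB coding sequence cloned between NdeI and HindIII, and a T7 terminator. According to the record, a QUAS element sits directly upstream of the T7 promoter (the "0" in the name presumably denotes no spacer). QUAS is the binding site for the eukaryotic Q-system transcriptional activator. It is not picked up by the automated annotation, though both sequence records leave a short unannotated gap between the bla promoter and the T7 promoter. CcdB poisons DNA gyrase and is lethal to sensitive E. coli. Here it carries a C-terminal ssrA (DAS+4) degradation tag, which directs the protein to proteolytic turnover. The tag is likewise unannotated, and the region just after ccdB is called only as an MCS fragment.

Because transcription requires T7 RNA polymerase, the plasmid can be maintained in DH5alpha, while CcdB is expressed in BL21(DE3). The associated publication concerns regulating prokaryotic gene expression with a eukaryotic activator, so the toxin likely serves as a stringent, growth-based readout of QUAS-mediated control of the T7 promoter. The depositor and sequencing-derived records show the same features, offset by five bases.
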