Addgene plasmid #171652: QUAS-0-T7-CcdB_ColE1
Purpose: QUAS directly upstream of a T7 promoter. Expresses CcdB in BL21(DE3) E. coli. Contains ColE1 origin of replication.
Depositing lab: Tara Deans. Depositing organization: University of Utah. Publication: Enhanced regulation of prokaryotic gene expression by a eukaryotic transcriptional activator. MacDonald IC, Seamons TR, Emmons JC, Javdan SB, Deans TL. Nat Commun. 2021 Jul 5;12(1):4109. doi: 10.1038/s41467-021-24434-9. PubMed 34226549.
Backbone
  Vector backbone: QUAS-0-T7-GFP_ColE1
  Backbone size w/o insert (bp): 2071
  Total vector size (bp): 2445
  Vector type: Bacterial Expression
Growth in bacteria
  Bacterial resistance: Ampicillin, 100 μg/mL
  Growth temperature: 37°C
  Growth strain: DH5alpha
  Copy number: High Copy
Gene/Insert
  Gene/Insert name: CcdB-ssrA
  Insert size (bp): 374
  Promoter: T7
  Tag / fusion protein: ssrA degradation tag (DAS+4) (C terminal on insert)
  Cloning method: Restriction Enzyme; 5′ cloning site NdeI (not destroyed); 3′ cloning site HindIII (not destroyed)
  Sequencing primers: 5′ CACCAGCGTTTCTGGGTG; 3′ GCTCACATGTTCTTTCCTGCG
Terms and licenses: Academic/Nonprofit Terms; Industry Terms: Not Available to Industry
How to cite: QUAS-0-T7-CcdB_ColE1 was a gift from Tara Deans (Addgene plasmid # 171652 ; http://n2t.net/addgene:171652 ; RRID:Addgene_171652)
